Addgene plasmid #144525: TFORF3049
Purpose: Lentiviral vector for overexpressing transcription factor ORFs with unique 24-bp barcodes. Barcodes facilitate identification of transcription factors in pooled screens.
Depositing lab: Feng Zhang. Depositing organization: Broad Institute. Publication: A transcription factor atlas of directed differentiation. Joung J, Ma S, Tay T, Geiger-Schuller KR, Kirchgatterer PC, Verdine VK, Guo B, Arias-Garcia MA, Allen WE, Singh A, Kuksenko O, Abudayyeh OO, Gootenberg JS, Fu Z, Macrae RK, Buenrostro JD, Regev A, Zhang F. Cell. 2023 Jan 5;186(1):209-229.e26. doi: 10.1016/j.cell.2022.11.026. PubMed 36608654.
Backbone
  Vector backbone: pLX_TRC317
  Backbone manufacturer: Broad Institute Genetic Perturbation Platform
  Backbone size w/o insert (bp): 8264
  Vector type: Mammalian Expression, Lentiviral
  Selectable markers: Puromycin
Growth in bacteria
  Bacterial resistance: Ampicillin, 100 μg/mL
  Growth temperature: 37°C
  Growth strain: NEB Stable
  Copy number: High Copy
Gene/Insert
  Gene/Insert name: CDK1
  Species: H. sapiens (human)
  Insert size (bp): 1097
  Entrez Gene: CDK1 (a.k.a. CDC2, CDC28A, P34CDC2)
  Promoter: EF1a
  Tag / fusion protein: V5 (C terminal on insert)
  Cloning method: Gateway Cloning
  Sequencing primers: 5′ GGGTGGAGACTGAAGTTAGGCCAG; 3′ CACATAGCGTAAAAGGAGCAACATAG
Resource information
  A portion of this plasmid was derived from a plasmid made by: Broad Institute Genetic Perturbation Platform
Terms and licenses: Academic/Nonprofit Terms; Industry Terms: Not Available to Industry
Depositor comments: NM_001786.4 Please test multiple small colonies in case of plasmid recombination. To make this collection available in a timely manner, a portion of this collection was not fully sequenced by Addgene. If an Addgene verified full plasmid sequence is not available, please contact us prior to placing an order to request the full sequence.
How to cite: TFORF3049 was a gift from Feng Zhang (Addgene plasmid # 144525 ; http://n2t.net/addgene:144525 ; RRID:Addgene_144525)
