[The description below was written by a language model from this plasmid's Addgene catalogue record and pLannotate feature annotations shown in this document.]
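Description:
TFORF3049 is a third-generation-style, self-inactivating lentiviral expression plasmid built on the pLX_TRC317 backbone. It belongs to a barcoded library of transcription factor ORF constructs, and this member carries human CDK1. It is propagated in E. coli through a high-copy ColE1/pUC-type origin with ampicillin resistance (AmpR under its own bla promoter). The backbone also retains an f1 origin and leftover cloning-vector elements: lac promoter/operator, lacZα and lacI fragments, and T7 and T3 promoters. The depositor notes that the plasmid may recombine, as LTR-containing plasmids often do.

The viral genome is transcribed from an RSV promoter fused to a truncated HIV-1 5' LTR. It includes the Ψ packaging signal with a partial gag sequence, the RRE for Rev-dependent nuclear export, a cPPT/CTS, a WPRE to boost transcript expression, and a ΔU3 3' LTR followed by an SV40 poly(A) signal. Two cassettes sit within this genome. An SV40 early promoter/origin region drives puromycin N-acetyltransferase, which allows selection of transduced mammalian cells. The EF-1α promoter drives the CDK1 ORF, which was inserted by Gateway cloning and is flanked by attB1 and attB2 sites. A V5 epitope tag lies just downstream of attB2, giving a C-terminal fusion for detection.

The catalogue describes a unique 24-bp barcode that identifies each ORF in pooled overexpression screens. The feature table does not annotate this barcode. It may lie in the region between the V5 tag and the WPRE, where a short U6 promoter fragment is called, but the record does not confirm its position. The construct is intended for lentiviral overexpression of CDK1, individually or in pooled screens of directed differentiation.
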