Features (pLannotate 1.2.2; 34 found; start..end, strand, type, name):
      5..231     +  promoter       RSV promoter: Rous sarcoma virus enhancer/promoter
    232..412     +  LTR            5' LTR (truncated): truncated 5' long terminal repeat (LTR) from HIV-1
    459..584     +  misc_feature   HIV-1 Ψ: packaging signal of human immunodeficiency virus type 1
    568..931     +  CDS            HIV-1 gag (fragment): gag protein from human immunodeficiency virus 1; gag
   1077..1310    +  misc_feature   RRE: The Rev response element (RRE) of HIV-1 allows for Rev-dependent mRNA export from the nucleus to the cytoplasm.
   1687..1713    +  CDS            Rev (fragment): human immunodeficiency virus 1 (HIV-1) Rev protein; rev; enhances nuclear export of unspliced and incompletely spliced viral mRNAs
   1720..1743    +  promoter       SV40 promoter (fragment): SV40 early promoter
   1744..1815    +  promoter       SV40 promoter (fragment): SV40 enhancer and early promoter
   1839..1974    +  rep_origin     SV40 ori: SV40 origin of replication
   2020..2616    +  CDS            PuroR (fragment): puromycin N-acetyltransferase; pac from Streptomyces; confers resistance to puromycin
   2665..2782    +  misc_feature   cPPT/CTS: central polypurine tract and central termination sequence of HIV-1
   2847..2913    +  CDS            small t antigen (fragment): SV40 (simian virus 40) small t antigen
   2920..4098    +  promoter       EF-1α promoter: strong constitutive promoter for human elongation factor EF-1α
   4119..4136    +  protein_bind   attB1 (fragment): mutant version of attB; core recombination site for the Gateway® BP reaction BP Clonase™
   4142..5032    +  CDS            CDK1: CDK1_HUMAN - Also known as CDC2, CDC28A, CDKN1, P34CDC2. Experimental evidence at protein level: Swiss-Prot protein existence level 1. (Microbial infection) Acts as a receptor for hepatitis C virus (HCV) in hepatocytes and facilitates its cell entry. From Homo sapiens (Human).
   5034..5058    -  protein_bind   attB2: mutant version of attB; recombination site for the Gateway® BP reaction BP Clonase™
   5066..5107    +  CDS            V5 tag: epitope tag from simian virus 5
   5123..5176    +  promoter       U6 promoter (fragment): RNA polymerase III promoter for human U6 snRNA
   5218..5806    +  misc_feature   WPRE: woodchuck hepatitis virus posttranscriptional regulatory element
   5857..5876    +  misc_feature   cPPT/CTS (fragment): central polypurine tract and central termination sequence of HIV-1
   5878..6111    +  LTR            3' LTR (ΔU3): self-inactivating 3' long terminal repeat (LTR) from HIV-1
   6189..6310    +  polyA_signal   SV40 poly(A) signal: SV40 polyadenylation signal
   6350..6485    +  rep_origin     SV40 ori: SV40 origin of replication
   6506..6524    -  promoter       T7 promoter: promoter for bacteriophage T7 RNA polymerase
   6532..6687    +  CDS            lacZα (fragment): LacZα fragment of β-galactosidase; lacZ fragment
   6692..7120    +  rep_origin     f1 ori (sequence partly withheld): f1 bacteriophage origin of replication; arrow indicates direction of (+) strand synthesis
   7173..7277    +  promoter       AmpR promoter: bla
   7278..8138    +  CDS            AmpR: β-lactamase; bla; confers resistance to ampicillin, carbenicillin, and related antibiotics
   8309..8897    +  rep_origin     ori: high-copy-number ColE1/pMB1/pBR322/pUC origin of replication
   9080..9172    +  CDS            lacI (fragment): lac repressor; lacI; The lac repressor binds to the lac operator to inhibit transcription in E. coli. This inhibition can be relieved by adding lactose or isopropyl-β-D-thiogalactopyranoside (IPTG).
   9185..9206    +  protein_bind   CAP binding site: CAP binding activates transcription in the presence of cAMP. E. coli catabolite activator protein
   9221..9251    +  promoter       lac promoter: promoter for the E. coli lac operon
   9259..9275    +  protein_bind   lac operator: The lac repressor binds to the lac operator to inhibit transcription in E. coli. This inhibition can be relieved by adding lactose or isopropyl-β-D-thiogalactopyranoside (IPTG). lac repressor encoded by lacI
   9320..9338    +  promoter       T3 promoter: promoter for bacteriophage T3 RNA polymerase
>Addgene plasmid #144525 | TFORF3049 | addgene full sequence | sequence record 404222 | Addgene NGS Result
TTAATGTAGTCTTATGCAATACTCTTGTAGTCTTGCAACATGGTAACGATGAGTTAGCAACATGCCTTAC
AAGGAGAGAAAAAGCACCGTGCATGCCGATTGGTGGAAGTAAGGTGGTACGATCGTGCCTTATTAGGAAG
GCAACAGACGGGTCTGACATGGATTGGACGAACCACTGAATTGCCGCATTGCAGAGATATTGTATTTAAG
TGCCTAGCTCGATACATAAACGGGTCTCTCTGGTTAGACCAGATCTGAGCCTGGGAGCTCTCTGGCTAAC
TAGGGAACCCACTGCTTAAGCCTCAATAAAGCTTGCCTTGAGTGCTTCAAGTAGTGTGTGCCCGTCTGTT
GTGTGACTCTGGTAACTAGAGATCCCTCAGACCCTTTTAGTCAGTGTGGAAAATCTCTAGCAGTGGCGCC
CGAACAGGGACTTGAAAGCGAAAGGGAAACCAGAGGAGCTCTCTCGACGCAGGACTCGGCTTGCTGAAGC
GCGCACGGCAAGAGGCGAGGGGCGGCGACTGGTGAGTACGCCAAAAATTTTGACTAGCGGAGGCTAGAAG
GAGAGAGATGGGTGCGAGAGCGTCAGTATTAAGCGGGGGAGAATTAGATCGCGATGGGAAAAAATTCGGT
TAAGGCCAGGGGGAAAGAAAAAATATAAATTAAAACATATAGTATGGGCAAGCAGGGAGCTAGAACGATT
CGCAGTTAATCCTGGCCTGTTAGAAACATCAGAAGGCTGTAGACAAATACTGGGACAGCTACAACCATCC
CTTCAGACAGGATCAGAAGAACTTAGATCATTATATAATACAGTAGCAACCCTCTATTGTGTGCATCAAA
GGATAGAGATAAAAGACACCAAGGAAGCTTTAGACAAGATAGAGGAAGAGCAAAACAAAAGTAAGACCAC
CGCACAGCAAGCGGCCGCTGATCTTCAGACCTGGAGGAGGAGATATGAGGGACAATTGGAGAAGTGAATT
ATATAAATATAAAGTAGTAAAAATTGAACCATTAGGAGTAGCACCCACCAAGGCAAAGAGAAGAGTGGTG
CAGAGAGAAAAAAGAGCAGTGGGAATAGGAGCTTTGTTCCTTGGGTTCTTGGGAGCAGCAGGAAGCACTA
TGGGCGCAGCGTCAATGACGCTGACGGTACAGGCCAGACAATTATTGTCTGGTATAGTGCAGCAGCAGAA
CAATTTGCTGAGGGCTATTGAGGCGCAACAGCATCTGTTGCAACTCACAGTCTGGGGCATCAAGCAGCTC
CAGGCAAGAATCCTGGCTGTGGAAAGATACCTAAAGGATCAACAGCTCCTGGGGATTTGGGGTTGCTCTG
GAAAACTCATTTGCACCACTGCTGTGCCTTGGAATGCTAGTTGGAGTAATAAATCTCTGGAACAGATTTG
GAATCACACGACCTGGATGGAGTGGGACAGAGAAATTAACAATTACACAAGCTTAATACACTCCTTAATT
GAAGAATCGCAAAACCAGCAAGAAAAGAATGAACAAGAATTATTGGAATTAGATAAATGGGCAAGTTTGT
GGAATTGGTTTAACATAACAAATTGGCTGTGGTATATAAAATTATTCATAATGATAGTAGGAGGCTTGGT
AGGTTTAAGAATAGTTTTTGCTGTACTTTCTATAGTGAATAGAGTTAGGCAGGGATATTCACCATTATCG
TTTCAGACCCACCTCCCAACCCCGAGGGGACCCATGCATTGCATCTCAATTAGTCAGCAACCAGGTGTGG
AAAGTCCCCAGGCTCCCCAGCAGGCAGAAGTATGCAAAGCATGCGTCTCAATTAGTCAGCAACCATAGTC
CCGCCCCTAACTCCGCCCATCCCGCCCCTAACTCCGCCCAGTTCCGCCCATTCTCCGCCCCATGGCTGAC
TAATTTTTTTTATTTATGCAGAGGCCGAGGCCGCCTCGGCCTCTGAGCTATTCCAGAAGTAGTGAGGAGG
CTTTTTTGGAGGCCTAGGCTTTTGCAAAAAGCTTTCTAGAGGTACCACCGGAGCTTACCATGACCGAGTA
CAAGCCCACGGTGCGCCTCGCCACCCGCGACGACGTCCCCAGGGCCGTACGCACCCTCGCCGCCGCGTTC
GCCGACTACCCCGCCACGCGCCACACCGTCGATCCGGACCGCCACATCGAGCGGGTCACCGAGCTGCAAG
AACTCTTCCTCACGCGCGTCGGGCTCGACATCGGCAAGGTGTGGGTCGCGGACGACGGCGCCGCCGTGGC
GGTCTGGACCACGCCGGAGAGCGTCGAAGCGGGGGCGGTGTTCGCCGAGATCGGCCCGCGCATGGCCGAG
TTGAGCGGTTCCCGGCTGGCCGCGCAGCAACAGATGGAAGGCCTCCTGGCGCCGCACCGGCCCAAGGAGC
CCGCGTGGTTCCTGGCCACCGTCGGCGTCTCGCCCGACCACCAGGGCAAGGGTCTGGGCAGCGCCGTCGT
GCTCCCCGGAGTGGAGGCGGCCGAGCGCGCCGGGGTGCCCGCCTTCCTGGAGACCTCCGCGCCCCGCAAC
CTCCCCTTCTACGAGCGGCTCGGCTTCACCGTCACCGCCGACGTCGAGGTGCCCGAAGGACCGCGCACCT
GGTGCATGACCCGCAAGCCCGGTGCCAGTTAACGAATTCTAGATCTTGAGACAAATGGCAGTATTCATCC
ACAATTTTAAAAGAAAAGGGGGGATTGGGGGGTACAGTGCAGGGGAAAGAATAGTAGACATAATAGCAAC
AGACATACAAACTAAAGAATTACAAAAACAAATTACAAAAATTCAAAATTTTCGGGTTTATTACAGGGAC
AGCAGAGATCCACTTTGGCGCCGGCTCGAGGCCTGCAGGTGCAAAGATGGATAAAGTTTTAAACAGAGAG
GAATCTTTGCAGCTAATGGACCTTCTAGGTCTTGAAAGGAGTGGGAATTGGCTCCGGTGCCCGTCAGTGG
GCAGAGCGCACATCGCCCACAGTCCCCGAGAAGTTGGGGGGAGGGGTCGGCAATTGAACCGGTGCCTAGA
GAAGGTGGCGCGGGGTAAACTGGGAAAGTGATGTCGTGTACTGGCTCCGCCTTTTTCCCGAGGGTGGGGG
AGAACCGTATATAAGTGCAGTAGTCGCCGTGAACGTTCTTTTTCGCAACGGGTTTGCCGCCAGAACACAG
GTAAGTGCCGTGTGTGGTTCCCGCGGGCCTGGCCTCTTTACGGGTTATGGCCCTTGCGTGCCTTGAATTA
CTTCCACCTGGCTGCAGTACGTGATTCTTGATCCCGAGCTTCGGGTTGGAAGTGGGTGGGAGAGTTCGAG
GCCTTGCGCTTAAGGAGCCCCTTCGCCTCGTGCTTGAGTTGAGGCCTGGCCTGGGCGCTGGGGCCGCCGC
GTGCGAATCTGGTGGCACCTTCGCGCCTGTCTCGCTGCTTTCGATAAGTCTCTAGCCATTTAAAATTTTT
GATGACCTGCTGCGACGCTTTTTTTCTGGCAAGATAGTCTTGTAAATGCGGGCCAAGATCTGCACACTGG
TATTTCGGTTTTTGGGGCCGCGGGCGGCGACGGGGCCCGTGCGTCCCAGCGCACATGTTCGGCGAGGCGG
GGCCTGCGAGCGCGGCCACCGAGAATCGGACGGGGGTAGTCTCAAGCTGGCCGGCCTGCTCTGGTGCCTG
GCCTCGCGCCGCCGTGTATCGCCCCGCCCTGGGCGGCAAGGCTGGCCCGGTCGGCACCAGTTGCGTGAGC
GGAAAGATGGCCGCTTCCCGGCCCTGCTGCAGGGAGCTCAAAATGGAGGACGCGGCGCTCGGGAGAGCGG
GCGGGTGAGTCACCCACACAAAGGAAAAGGGCCTTTCCGTCCTCAGCCGTCGCTTCATGTGACTCCACGG
AGTACCGGGCGCCGTCCAGGCACCTCGATTAGTTCTCGAGCTTTTGGAGTACGTCGTCTTTAGGTTGGGG
GGAGGGGTTTTATGCGATGGAGTTTCCCCACACTGAGTGGGTGGAGACTGAAGTTAGGCCAGCTTGGCAC
TTGATGTAATTCTCCTTGGAATTTGCCCTTTTTGAGTTTGGATCTTGGTTCATTCTCAAGCCTCAGACAG
TGGTTCAAAGTTTTTTTCTTCCATTTCAGGTGTCGTGAGGCTAGCATCGATTGATCAACAAGTTTGTACA
AAAAAGTTGGCATGGAAGATTATACCAAAATAGAGAAAATTGGAGAAGGTACCTATGGAGTTGTGTATAA
GGGTAGACACAAAACTACAGGTCAAGTGGTAGCCATGAAAAAAATCAGACTAGAAAGTGAAGAGGAAGGG
GTTCCTAGTACTGCAATTCGGGAAATTTCTCTATTAAAGGAACTTCGTCATCCAAATATAGTCAGTCTTC
AGGATGTGCTTATGCAGGATTCCAGGTTATATCTCATCTTTGAGTTTCTTTCCATGGATCTGAAGAAATA
CTTGGATTCTATCCCTCCTGGTCAGTACATGGATTCTTCACTTGTTAAGAGTTATTTATACCAAATCCTA
CAGGGGATTGTGTTTTGTCACTCTAGAAGAGTTCTTCACAGAGACTTAAAACCTCAAAATCTCTTGATTG
ATGACAAAGGAACAATTAAACTGGCTGATTTTGGCCTTGCCAGAGCTTTTGGAATACCTATCAGAGTATA
TACACATGAGGTAGTAACACTCTGGTACAGATCTCCAGAAGTATTGCTGGGGTCAGCTCGTTACTCAACT
CCAGTTGACATTTGGAGTATAGGCACCATATTTGCTGAACTAGCAACTAAGAAACCACTTTTCCATGGGG
ATTCAGAAATTGATCAACTCTTCAGGATTTTCAGAGCTTTGGGCACTCCCAATAATGAAGTGTGGCCAGA
AGTGGAATCTTTACAGGACTATAAGAATACATTTCCCAAATGGAAACCAGGAAGCCTAGCATCCCATGTC
AAAAACTTGGATGAAAATGGCTTGGATTTGCTCTCGAAAATGTTAATCTATGATCCAGCCAAACGAATTT
CTGGCAAAATGGCACTGAATCATCCATATTTTAATGATTTGGACAATCAGATTAAGAAGATGTACCCAAC
TTTCTTGTACAAAGTGGTTGATATCGGTAAGCCTATCCCTAACCCTCTCCTCGGTCTCGATTCTACGTAG
TAATGAACTAGTCCGTAACTTGAAAGTATTTCGATTTCTTGGCTTTATATATCTTGTGGAAAGGACGACA
CCCCCCGGCGTTTAAACTCCAAACGCGTTAAGTCGACAATCAACCTCTGGATTACAAAATTTGTGAAAGA
TTGACTGGTATTCTTAACTATGTTGCTCCTTTTACGCTATGTGGATACGCTGCTTTAATGCCTTTGTATC
ATGCTATTGCTTCCCGTATGGCTTTCATTTTCTCCTCCTTGTATAAATCCTGGTTGCTGTCTCTTTATGA
GGAGTTGTGGCCCGTTGTCAGGCAACGTGGCGTGGTGTGCACTGTGTTTGCTGACGCAACCCCCACTGGT
TGGGGCATTGCCACCACCTGTCAGCTCCTTTCCGGGACTTTCGCTTTCCCCCTCCCTATTGCCACGGCGG
AACTCATCGCCGCCTGCCTTGCCCGCTGCTGGACAGGGGCTCGGCTGTTGGGCACTGACAATTCCGTGGT
GTTGTCGGGGAAATCATCGTCCTTTCCTTGGCTGCTCGCCTGTGTTGCCACCTGGATTCTGCGCGGGACG
TCCTTCTGCTACGTCCCTTCGGCCCTCAATCCAGCGGACCTTCCTTCCCGCGGCCTGCTGCCGGCTCTGC
GGCCTCTTCCGCGTCTTCGCCTTCGCCCTCAGACGAGTCGGATCTCCCTTTGGGCCGCCTCCCCGCGTCG
ACTTTAAGACCAATGACTTACAAGGCAGCTGTAGATCTTAGCCACTTTTTAAAAGAAAAGGGGGGACTGG
AAGGGCTAATTCACTCCCAACGAAGACAAGATCTGCTTTTTGCTTGTACTGGGTCTCTCTGGTTAGACCA
GATCTGAGCCTGGGAGCTCTCTGGCTAACTAGGGAACCCACTGCTTAAGCCTCAATAAAGCTTGCCTTGA
GTGCTTCAAGTAGTGTGTGCCCGTCTGTTGTGTGACTCTGGTAACTAGAGATCCCTCAGACCCTTTTAGT
CAGTGTGGAAAATCTCTAGCAGTACGTATAGTAGTTCATGTCATCTTATTATTCAGTATTTATAACTTGC
AAAGAAATGAATATCAGAGAGTGAGAGGAACTTGTTTATTGCAGCTTATAATGGTTACAAATAAAGCAAT
AGCATCACAAATTTCACAAATAAAGCATTTTTTTCACTGCATTCTAGTTGTGGTTTGTCCAAACTCATCA
ATGTATCTTATCATGTCTGGCTCTAGCTATCCCGCCCCTAACTCCGCCCATCCCGCCCCTAACTCCGCCC
AGTTCCGCCCATTCTCCGCCCCATGGCTGACTAATTTTTTTTATTTATGCAGAGGCCGAGGCCGCCTCGG
CCTCTGAGCTATTCCAGAAGTAGTGAGGAGGCTTTTTTGGAGGCCTAGGGACGTACCCAATTCGCCCTAT
AGTGAGTCGTATTACGCGCGCTCACTGGCCGTCGTTTTACAACGTCGTGACTGGGAAAACCCTGGCGTTA
CCCAACTTAATCGCCTTGCAGCACATCCCCCTTTCGCCAGCTGGCGTAATAGCGAAGAGGCCCGCACCGA
TCGCCCTTCCCAACAGTTGCGCAGCCTGAATGGCGAATGGG
[124 nt withheld, positions 6692-6815]
C
[91 nt withheld, positions 6817-6907]
A
[49 nt withheld, positions 6909-6957]
CCTTTGACGTTGGAGTCCACGTTCTTT
[37 nt withheld, positions 6985-7021]
ACCCTATCTCGGTCTATTCTTTTGATTTATAAGGGATTTTGCCGATTTCGGCCTATTGGTTAAAAAATGA
GCTGATTTAACAAAAATTTAACGCGAATTTTAACAAAATATTAACGCTTACAATTTAGGTGGCACTTTTC
GGGGAAATGTGCGCGGAACCCCTATTTGTTTATTTTTCTAAATACATTCAAATATGTATCCGCTCATGAG
ACAATAACCCTGATAAATGCTTCAATAATATTGAAAAAGGAAGAGTATGAGTATTCAACATTTCCGTGTC
GCCCTTATTCCCTTTTTTGCGGCATTTTGCCTTCCTGTTTTTGCTCACCCAGAAACGCTGGTGAAAGTAA
AAGATGCTGAAGATCAGTTGGGTGCACGAGTGGGTTACATCGAACTGGATCTCAACAGCGGTAAGATCCT
TGAGAGTTTTCGCCCCGAAGAACGTTTTCCAATGATGAGCACTTTTAAAGTTCTGCTATGTGGCGCGGTA
TTATCCCGTATTGACGCCGGGCAAGAGCAACTCGGTCGCCGCATACACTATTCTCAGAATGACTTGGTTG
AGTACTCACCAGTCACAGAAAAGCATCTTACGGATGGCATGACAGTAAGAGAATTATGCAGTGCTGCCAT
AACCATGAGTGATAACACTGCGGCCAACTTACTTCTGACAACGATCGGAGGACCGAAGGAGCTAACCGCT
TTTTTGCACAACATGGGGGATCATGTAACTCGCCTTGATCGTTGGGAACCGGAGCTGAATGAAGCCATAC
CAAACGACGAGCGTGACACCACGATGCCTGTAGCAATGGCAACAACGTTGCGCAAACTATTAACTGGCGA
ACTACTTACTCTAGCTTCCCGGCAACAATTAATAGACTGGATGGAGGCGGATAAAGTTGCAGGACCACTT
CTGCGCTCGGCCCTTCCGGCTGGCTGGTTTATTGCTGATAAATCTGGAGCCGGTGAGCGTGGGTCTCGCG
GTATCATTGCAGCACTGGGGCCAGATGGTAAGCCCTCCCGTATCGTAGTTATCTACACGACGGGGAGTCA
GGCAACTATGGATGAACGAAATAGACAGATCGCTGAGATAGGTGCCTCACTGATTAAGCATTGGTAACTG
TCAGACCAAGTTTACTCATATATACTTTAGATTGATTTAAAACTTCATTTTTAATTTAAAAGGATCTAGG
TGAAGATCCTTTTTGATAATCTCATGACCAAAATCCCTTAACGTGAGTTTTCGTTCCACTGAGCGTCAGA
CCCCGTAGAAAAGATCAAAGGATCTTCTTGAGATCCTTTTTTTCTGCGCGTAATCTGCTGCTTGCAAACA
AAAAAACCACCGCTACCAGCGGTGGTTTGTTTGCCGGATCAAGAGCTACCAACTCTTTTTCCGAAGGTAA
CTGGCTTCAGCAGAGCGCAGATACCAAATACTGTTCTTCTAGTGTAGCCGTAGTTAGGCCACCACTTCAA
GAACTCTGTAGCACCGCCTACATACCTCGCTCTGCTAATCCTGTTACCAGTGGCTGCTGCCAGTGGCGAT
AAGTCGTGTCTTACCGGGTTGGACTCAAGACGATAGTTACCGGATAAGGCGCAGCGGTCGGGCTGAACGG
GGGGTTCGTGCACACAGCCCAGCTTGGAGCGAACGACCTACACCGAACTGAGATACCTACAGCGTGAGCT
ATGAGAAAGCGCCACGCTTCCCGAAGGGAGAAAGGCGGACAGGTATCCGGTAAGCGGCAGGGTCGGAACA
GGAGAGCGCACGAGGGAGCTTCCAGGGGGAAACGCCTGGTATCTTTATAGTCCTGTCGGGTTTCGCCACC
TCTGACTTGAGCGTCGATTTTTGTGATGCTCGTCAGGGGGGCGGAGCCTATGGAAAAACGCCAGCAACGC
GGCCTTTTTACGGTTCCTGGCCTTTTGCTGGCCTTTTGCTCACATGTTCTTTCCTGCGTTATCCCCTGAT
TCTGTGGATAACCGTATTACCGCCTTTGAGTGAGCTGATACCGCTCGCCGCAGCCGAACGACCGAGCGCA
GCGAGTCAGTGAGCGAGGAAGCGGAAGAGCGCCCAATACGCAAACCGCCTCTCCCCGCGCGTTGGCCGAT
TCATTAATGCAGCTGGCACGACAGGTTTCCCGACTGGAAAGCGGGCAGTGAGCGCAACGCAATTAATGTG
AGTTAGCTCACTCATTAGGCACCCCAGGCTTTACACTTTATGCTTCCGGCTCGTATGTTGTGTGGAATTG
TGAGCGGATAACAATTTCACACAGGAAACAGCTATGACCATGATTACGCCAAGCGCGCAATTAACCCTCA
CTAAAGGGAACAAAAGCTGGAGCTGCAAGC
