>Addgene plasmid #144525 | TFORF3049 | depositor partial sequence | sequence record 285690 | Insert
ATCGATTGATCAACAAGTTTGTACAAAAAAGTTGGCATGGAAGATTATACCAAAATAGAGAAAATTGGAG
AAGGTACCTATGGAGTTGTGTATAAGGGTAGACACAAAACTACAGGTCAAGTGGTAGCCATGAAAAAAAT
CAGACTAGAAAGTGAAGAGGAAGGGGTTCCTAGTACTGCAATTCGGGAAATTTCTCTATTAAAGGAACTT
CGTCATCCAAATATAGTCAGTCTTCAGGATGTGCTTATGCAGGATTCCAGGTTATATCTCATCTTTGAGT
TTCTTTCCATGGATCTGAAGAAATACTTGGATTCTATCCCTCCTGGTCAGTACATGGATTCTTCACTTGT
TAAGAGTTATTTATACCAAATCCTACAGGGGATTGTGTTTTGTCACTCTAGAAGAGTTCTTCACAGAGAC
TTAAAACCTCAAAATCTCTTGATTGATGACAAAGGAACAATTAAACTGGCTGATTTTGGCCTTGCCAGAG
CTTTTGGAATACCTATCAGAGTATATACACATGAGGTAGTAACACTCTGGTACAGATCTCCAGAAGTATT
GCTGGGGTCAGCTCGTTACTCAACTCCAGTTGACATTTGGAGTATAGGCACCATATTTGCTGAACTAGCA
ACTAAGAAACCACTTTTCCATGGGGATTCAGAAATTGATCAACTCTTCAGGATTTTCAGAGCTTTGGGCA
CTCCCAATAATGAAGTGTGGCCAGAAGTGGAATCTTTACAGGACTATAAGAATACATTTCCCAAATGGAA
ACCAGGAAGCCTAGCATCCCATGTCAAAAACTTGGATGAAAATGGCTTGGATTTGCTCTCGAAAATGTTA
ATCTATGATCCAGCCAAACGAATTTCTGGCAAAATGGCACTGAATCATCCATATTTTAATGATTTGGACA
ATCAGATTAAGAAGATGTACCCAACTTTCTTGTACAAAGTGGTTGATATCGGTAAGCCTATCCCTAACCC
TCTCCTCGGTCTCGATTCTACGTAGTAATGAACTAGTCCGTAACTTGAAAGTATTTCGATTTCTTGGCTT
TATATATCTTGTGGAAAGGACGACACCCCCCGGCGTTTAAACTCCAA
