>Addgene plasmid #144525 | TFORF3049 | depositor partial sequence | sequence record 285691 | Barcode
CACCCCCCGGCGTTTAAACTCCAA
